>Addgene plasmid #22581 | Flag-HA-USP39 | addgene partial sequence | sequence record 28383 | 22581 with HarMSCVb (caggtcccctacatcgtgac)
CCTTTGTACACCCTAAGCCTCCGCCTCCTCTTCCTCCATCCGNCNNNNNTCTCCCCCTTGAACCTCCTCG
TTCGACCCCGCCTCGATCCTCCCTTTATCCAGCCCTCACTCCTTCTCTAGGCGCCGGAATTAGATCTGCC
ACCATGGACTACAAGGATGACGATGACAAGCTCGATGGAGGATACCCATACGATGTTCCAGATTACGCTG
CTCGAGGTTATCAAACAAGTTTGTACAAAAAAGTTGGCGCGCCCACCATGTCCGGCCGGTCTAAGCGGGA
GTCTCGCGGTTCCACTCGCGGGAAGCGAGAGTCTGAGTCGCGGGGCAGCTCCGGTCGCGTCAAGCGGGAG
CGAGATCGGGAGCGGGAGCCTGAGGCGGCGAGCTCCCGGGGCAGCCCTGTGCGCGTGAAGCGGGAGTTCG
AGCCGGCGAGCGCGCGCGAGGCCCCGGCTTCTGTTGTCCCGTTTGTGCGGGTGAAGCGGGAGCGCGAGGT
CGATGAGGACTCGGANCCTGAGCGGGAGGTGCGAGCAAAGAATGGNCGAGTGGATTCTGAGGACCGGAGG
AGCCGCCACTGCCCGTACCTGGACACCATTAACAGGAGTGTGCTGGACTTTGACTTTGANAAACTGTGTT
CTATCTCCCTCTCACACATCAATGCTTATGCCTGTCTGGTGTGTGGCAAGTACTTTCNAGGCCGGGGTTT
GAAGTCTCACGCCTACATTCACAGTGTCCAGTTTAGCCACCATGTTTTTCCTCAACCCTCCACACCCTCN
AGTTTTACTGCCTTCCNNACAACTATGANATCA
