[The description below was written by a language model from this plasmid's Addgene catalogue record.]
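Description:
Flag-HA-USP39 is a retroviral mammalian expression plasmid built on the Gateway destination vector pDEST_LTR_N_FLAG_HA_IRES_puro, a 6.5 kb backbone before insertion. It carries the wild-type human USP39 open reading frame (ubiquitin specific peptidase 39, also known as SAD1 or SNRNP65), with no mutations recorded. The coding sequence was transferred by a Gateway LR recombination reaction, and part of the plasmid derives from an ORFeome clone collection, which fits an entry-clone source for the insert. In bacteria the plasmid is maintained at high copy under ampicillin selection. The record gives no feature table, so the origin of replication and the exact layout of elements are not documented.

As the backbone name indicates, expression is driven from the retroviral long terminal repeat, and the backbone supplies tandem FLAG and HA epitopes fused to the N terminus of USP39. Downstream, an IRES allows a puromycin resistance gene to be translated from the same transcript. Puromycin-resistant cells are therefore expected to express the tagged protein as well. The retroviral format allows the cassette to be packaged into virus and stably integrated into target cells, giving uniform cell populations rather than transient transfectants.

The dual FLAG-HA tag suits immunodetection and affinity purification of USP39 with its associated proteins. The associated publication describes a systematic survey of the interaction landscape of human deubiquitinating enzymes, so this plasmid appears to be one member of a set of similarly tagged constructs made for that kind of analysis.
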