Addgene plasmid #22581: Flag-HA-USP39
Depositing lab: Wade Harper. Depositing organization: Harvard Medical School. Publication: Defining the human deubiquitinating enzyme interaction landscape. Sowa ME, Bennett EJ, Gygi SP, Harper JW. Cell. 2009 Jul 23. 138(2):389-403. 10.1016/j.cell.2009.04.042 PubMed 19615732.
Backbone
  Vector backbone: pDEST_LTR_N_FLAG_HA_IRES_puro
  Backbone manufacturer: Harper_Lab
  Backbone size w/o insert (bp): 6521
  Vector type: Mammalian Expression, Retroviral
  Selectable markers: Puromycin
Growth in bacteria
  Bacterial resistance: Ampicillin, 100 μg/mL
  Growth temperature: 37°C
  Growth strain: DH5alpha
  Copy number: High Copy
Gene/Insert
  Gene/Insert name: USP39 (alt names: ubiquitin specific peptidase 39; CGI-21, HSPC332, MGC75069, SAD1)
  Species: H. sapiens (human)
  Mutation: None
  GenBank ID: BC067273.1
  Entrez Gene: USP39 (a.k.a. 65K, CGI-21, HSPC332, SAD1, SNRNP65)
  Tag / fusion protein: HA (N terminal on backbone); FLAG (N terminal on backbone)
  Cloning method: Gateway Cloning; 5′ cloning site GATEWAY_LR (unknown if destroyed); 3′ cloning site GATEWAY_LR (unknown if destroyed)
  Sequencing primers: 5′ CAGCCCTCACTCCTTCTCTAGG; 3′ CAAGCGGCTTCGGCCAGTAAC
Resource information
  A portion of this plasmid was derived from a plasmid made by: Marc_Vidal_Orfeome_collection
Terms and licenses: Academic/Nonprofit Terms; Industry Terms: Not Available to Industry
How to cite: Flag-HA-USP39 was a gift from Wade Harper (Addgene plasmid # 22581 ; http://n2t.net/addgene:22581 ; RRID:Addgene_22581)
